Addgene plasmid #243793: TEV Protease-mCherry
Purpose: Encodes for mammalian expression of TEV protease input. Construct contains a mCherry to indicate successful transfection and full plasmid read-through. Each protein is separated by a P2A self-cleaving sequence.
Depositing lab: Cole DeForest. Publication: Boolean logic-gated protein presentation through autonomously compiled molecular topology. Gharios R, Ross ML, Li A, Kottantharayil SP, Hoye J, DeForest CA. Nat Chem Biol. 2025 Oct 9. doi: 10.1038/s41589-025-02037-5. PubMed 41068299.
Backbone
  Vector backbone: pcDNA3.1(+)
  Vector type: Mammalian Expression
Growth in bacteria
  Bacterial resistance: Ampicillin, 100 μg/mL
  Growth temperature: 37°C
  Growth strain: DH5alpha
  Copy number: High Copy
Gene/Insert
  Gene/Insert name: TEV protease
  Species: Synthetic
  Cloning method: Restriction Enzyme; 5′ cloning site Unknown (unknown if destroyed)
Terms and licenses: Academic/Nonprofit Terms; Industry Terms: Not Available to Industry
Depositor comments: MGSS-SuperTEV-GS(x2)-P2A-GS(x2)-mCherry
How to cite: TEV Protease-mCherry was a gift from Cole DeForest (Addgene plasmid # 243793 ; http://n2t.net/addgene:243793 ; RRID:Addgene_243793)
