[The description below was written by a language model from this plasmid's Addgene catalogue record and pLannotate feature annotations shown in this document.]
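Description:
TEV Protease-mCherry is a mammalian expression plasmid built on the pcDNA3.1(+) backbone, about 6.9 kb in the sequenced record. It is propagated in E. coli through a high-copy ColE1/pUC-type origin and selected with ampicillin via the β-lactamase gene and its native promoter. The backbone also carries an f1 phage origin and an SV40 early promoter-driven neomycin phosphotransferase cassette with an SV40 polyadenylation signal, which could allow G418 selection of stably transfected mammalian cells. Small annotated fragments (bom, lac promoter/operator, lacI, ble, a truncated HIV-1 LTR match just after the CMV promoter) look like backbone remnants or short similarity hits rather than functional elements.

The payload is a single open reading frame transcribed from the human CMV immediate-early enhancer and promoter and terminated by the bovine growth hormone polyadenylation signal; a T7 promoter lies just upstream of the coding region. According to the depositor's notes, the frame encodes a short MGSS leader, a "SuperTEV" variant of the tobacco etch virus NIa protease, glycine-serine linkers flanking a P2A sequence, and then mCherry. The feature table supports this order, with a TEV polyprotein fragment followed by mCherry, although the P2A itself is not annotated. Ribosomal skipping at P2A yields the protease and the red fluorescent protein as separate polypeptides from one transcript. Because mCherry lies downstream, red fluorescence reports both successful transfection and complete translation of the cassette. The plasmid is intended to supply TEV protease as an enzymatic input in mammalian cells, in the context of work on Boolean logic-gated protein presentation.
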