Features (pLannotate 1.2.2; 21 found; start..end, strand, type, name):
     28..80      -  misc_feature   bom (fragment): basis of mobility region from pBR322
    235..614     +  enhancer       CMV enhancer: human cytomegalovirus immediate early enhancer
    615..818     +  promoter       CMV promoter: human cytomegalovirus (CMV) immediate early promoter
    814..847     +  LTR            5' LTR (truncated) (fragment): truncated 5' long terminal repeat (LTR) from HIV-1
    863..881     +  promoter       T7 promoter: promoter for bacteriophage T7 RNA polymerase
    929..1636    +  CDS            POLG_TEV (fragment): Experimental evidence at protein level: Swiss-Prot protein existence level 1. [Nuclear inclusion protein A]: has RNA-binding and proteolytic activities. From Tobacco etch virus (TEV).
   1733..2437    +  CDS            mCherry: mCherry is a basic (constitutively fluorescent) red fluorescent protein published in 2004, derived from Discosoma sp.. It is reported to be a very rapidly-maturing monomer with low acid sensitivity.
   2517..2741    +  polyA_signal   bGH poly(A) signal: bovine growth hormone polyadenylation signal
   2745..2766    +  promoter       SV40 promoter (fragment): SV40 enhancer and early promoter
   2787..3215    +  rep_origin     f1 ori (sequence partly withheld): f1 bacteriophage origin of replication; arrow indicates direction of (+) strand synthesis
   3229..3558    +  promoter       SV40 promoter: SV40 enhancer and early promoter
   3625..4416    +  CDS            neo: KKA2_KLEPN - Also known as kan, nptII. Experimental evidence at protein level: Swiss-Prot protein existence level 1. Resistance to kanamycin, neomycin, paromomycin, ribostamycin, butirosin and gentamicin B. From Klebsiella pneumoniae.
   4440..4598    +  CDS            ble (fragment): BLE_KLEPN - Experimental evidence at protein level: Swiss-Prot protein existence level 1. Binding protein with a strong affinity to the bleomycin family of antibiotics. Binds to CL990; an antimitotic-antibiotic compound. From Klebsiella pneumoniae.
   4593..4714    +  polyA_signal   SV40 poly(A) signal: SV40 polyadenylation signal
   4787..4803    -  protein_bind   lac operator: The lac repressor binds to the lac operator to inhibit transcription in E. coli. This inhibition can be relieved by adding lactose or isopropyl-β-D-thiogalactopyranoside (IPTG). lac repressor encoded by lacI
   4811..4841    -  promoter       lac promoter: promoter for the E. coli lac operon
   4856..4877    -  protein_bind   CAP binding site: CAP binding activates transcription in the presence of cAMP. E. coli catabolite activator protein
   4890..4982    -  CDS            lacI (fragment): lac repressor; lacI; The lac repressor binds to the lac operator to inhibit transcription in E. coli. This inhibition can be relieved by adding lactose or isopropyl-β-D-thiogalactopyranoside (IPTG).
   5165..5753    -  rep_origin     ori: high-copy-number ColE1/pMB1/pBR322/pUC origin of replication
   5924..6784    -  CDS            AmpR: β-lactamase; bla; confers resistance to ampicillin, carbenicillin, and related antibiotics
   6785..6889    -  promoter       AmpR promoter: bla
>Addgene plasmid #243793 | TEV Protease-mCherry | addgene full sequence | sequence record 486452 | Addgene NGS Result
GACGGATCGGGAGATCTCCCGATCCCCTATGGTGCACTCTCAGTACAATCTGCTCTGATGCCGCATAGTT
AAGCCAGTATCTGCTCCCTGCTTGTGTGTTGGAGGTCGCTGAGTAGTGCGCGAGCAAAATTTAAGCTACA
ACAAGGCAAGGCTTGACCGACAATTGCATGAAGAATCTGCTTAGGGTTAGGCGTTTTGCGCTGCTTCGCG
ATGTACGGGCCAGATATACGCGTTGACATTGATTATTGACTAGTTATTAATAGTAATCAATTACGGGGTC
ATTAGTTCATAGCCCATATATGGAGTTCCGCGTTACATAACTTACGGTAAATGGCCCGCCTGGCTGACCG
CCCAACGACCCCCGCCCATTGACGTCAATAATGACGTATGTTCCCATAGTAACGCCAATAGGGACTTTCC
ATTGACGTCAATGGGTGGAGTATTTACGGTAAACTGCCCACTTGGCAGTACATCAAGTGTATCATATGCC
AAGTACGCCCCCTATTGACGTCAATGACGGTAAATGGCCCGCCTGGCATTATGCCCAGTACATGACCTTA
TGGGACTTTCCTACTTGGCAGTACATCTACGTATTAGTCATCGCTATTACCATGGTGATGCGGTTTTGGC
AGTACATCAATGGGCGTGGATAGCGGTTTGACTCACGGGGATTTCCAAGTCTCCACCCCATTGACGTCAA
TGGGAGTTTGTTTTGGCACCAAAATCAACGGGACTTTCCAAAATGTCGTAACAACTCCGCCCCATTGACG
CAAATGGGCGGTAGGCGTGTACGGTGGGAGGTCTATATAAGCAGAGCTCTCTGGCTAACTAGAGAACCCA
CTGCTTACTGGCTTATCGAAATTAATACGACTCACTATAGGGAGACCCAAGCTGGCTAGCGTTTAAACTT
AAGCTTATGGGCTCCTCTGGGGAGAGCCTGTTTAAAGGCCCCAGAGATTATAATCCCATCAGCTCCACCA
TCGTGCACCTGACAAACGAGAGCGACGGACACACCACAAGCCTGTACGGAATCGGCTTTGGACCTTTCAT
CATTACCAACAAGCACCTGTTCAGACGGAACAACGGCACGCTGGTGGTGCAGAGCCTGCACGGCGTTTTT
AAGGTGAAGAACACCACCACCCTGCAGCAGCATCTGATCGACGGAAGAGACATGATCATCATCAGGATGC
CTAAGGACTTCCCACCTTTCCCTCAGAAGCTGAAATTCAGGGAGCCTCAGAGAGAGGAGCGGATCGTCCT
GGTGACCACCAACTTCCAGACAAAAAGCATGAGCTCTATGGTGTCCGATACAAGCAGCACCTTCCCTTCC
GGCGACGGCATCTTCTGGAAGCACTGGATCCAAACCAAAGATGGCCAGTGCGGCTCTCCCCTGGTGAGCA
CTAGAGATGGCTTCATCGTGGGCATCCACAGCGCTAGCAACTTCACCAACACTAACAACTACTTTACCAG
CGTTCCTAAGAATTTCATGGAACTGCTGACCAACCAGGAAGCCCAACAATGGGTGAGCGGTTGGCGGCTG
AACGCCGATTCTGTGCTGTGGGGAGGACACAAGGTATTCATGGATAAGCCTGAAGAACCTTTCCAGCCTG
TCAAAGAGGCCACACAGCTGATGAACCGGAGAAGAAGAAGAGGCAGCGGCAGCGCCACCAATTTCAGCCT
GCTGAAGCAGGCTGGCGACGTGGAGGAAAACCCAGGCCCAGGTAGCGGCTCGGTGAGCAAGGGCGAGGAA
GATAACATGGCTATCATCAAGGAGTTCATGAGATTCAAGGTGCACATGGAAGGCAGCGTGAACGGTCACG
AGTTTGAGATCGAGGGCGAAGGCGAAGGCAGACCCTACGAGGGAACACAGACCGCCAAGCTGAAAGTGAC
AAAGGGCGGACCTCTGCCATTCGCCTGGGACATCCTGAGCCCTCAGTTCATGTATGGCAGCAAGGCATAT
GTGAAGCACCCCGCCGATATCCCTGACTACCTGAAACTGTCTTTTCCTGAGGGATTCAAGTGGGAGCGTG
TGATGAACTTCGAGGACGGCGGGGTCGTGACCGTGACCCAGGACAGCTCCCTCCAGGACGGCGAGTTCAT
CTACAAGGTGAAGCTGAGGGGCACAAACTTCCCCTCTGACGGCCCCGTGATGCAGAAGAAAACAATGGGC
TGGGAGGCCAGCTCAGAAAGAATGTACCCTGAGGACGGAGCCCTGAAAGGCGAAATCAAACAAAGACTGA
AGCTGAAGGATGGAGGCCACTACGACGCCGAAGTCAAGACAACCTACAAGGCCAAAAAGCCTGTGCAGCT
GCCTGGCGCCTACAACGTGAATATCAAGCTGGACATCACCTCCCACAACGAGGACTACACCATCGTGGAG
CAGTACGAGCGGGCCGAGGGCAGACACAGCACCGGCGGCATGGACGAGCTGTACAAGTGAGAATTCTGCA
GATATCCAGCACAGTGGCGGCCGCTCGAGTCTAGAGGGCCCGTTTAAACCCGCTGATCAGCCTCGACTGT
GCCTTCTAGTTGCCAGCCATCTGTTGTTTGCCCCTCCCCCGTGCCTTCCTTGACCCTGGAAGGTGCCACT
CCCACTGTCCTTTCCTAATAAAATGAGGAAATTGCATCGCATTGTCTGAGTAGGTGTCATTCTATTCTGG
GGGGTGGGGTGGGGCAGGACAGCAAGGGGGAGGATTGGGAAGACAATAGCAGGCATGCTGGGGATGCGGT
GGGCTCTATGGCTTCTGAGGCGGAAAGAACCAGCTGGGGCTCTAGGGGGTATCCCC
[124 nt withheld, positions 2787-2910]
C
[91 nt withheld, positions 2912-3002]
A
[49 nt withheld, positions 3004-3052]
CCTTTGACGTTGGAGTCCACGTTCTTT
[37 nt withheld, positions 3080-3116]
ACCCTATCTCGGTCTATTCTTTTGATTTATAAGGGATTTTGCCGATTTCGGCCTATTGGTTAAAAAATGA
GCTGATTTAACAAAAATTTAACGCGAATTAATTCTGTGGAATGTGTGTCAGTTAGGGTGTGGAAAGTCCC
CAGGCTCCCCAGCAGGCAGAAGTATGCAAAGCATGCATCTCAATTAGTCAGCAACCAGGTGTGGAAAGTC
CCCAGGCTCCCCAGCAGGCAGAAGTATGCAAAGCATGCATCTCAATTAGTCAGCAACCATAGTCCCGCCC
CTAACTCCGCCCATCCCGCCCCTAACTCCGCCCAGTTCCGCCCATTCTCCGCCCCATGGCTGACTAATTT
TTTTTATTTATGCAGAGGCCGAGGCCGCCTCTGCCTCTGAGCTATTCCAGAAGTAGTGAGGAGGCTTTTT
TGGAGGCCTAGGCTTTTGCAAAAAGCTCCCGGGAGCTTGTATATCCATTTTCGGATCTGATCAAGAGACA
GGATGAGGATCGTTTCGCATGATTGAACAAGATGGATTGCACGCAGGTTCTCCGGCCGCTTGGGTGGAGA
GGCTATTCGGCTATGACTGGGCACAACAGACAATCGGCTGCTCTGATGCCGCCGTGTTCCGGCTGTCAGC
GCAGGGGCGCCCGGTTCTTTTTGTCAAGACCGACCTGTCCGGTGCCCTGAATGAACTGCAGGACGAGGCA
GCGCGGCTATCGTGGCTGGCCACGACGGGCGTTCCTTGCGCAGCTGTGCTCGACGTTGTCACTGAAGCGG
GAAGGGACTGGCTGCTATTGGGCGAAGTGCCGGGGCAGGATCTCCTGTCATCTCACCTTGCTCCTGCCGA
GAAAGTATCCATCATGGCTGATGCAATGCGGCGGCTGCATACGCTTGATCCGGCTACCTGCCCATTCGAC
CACCAAGCGAAACATCGCATCGAGCGAGCACGTACTCGGATGGAAGCCGGTCTTGTCGATCAGGATGATC
TGGACGAAGAGCATCAGGGGCTCGCGCCAGCCGAACTGTTCGCCAGGCTCAAGGCGCGCATGCCCGACGG
CGAGGATCTCGTCGTGACCCATGGCGATGCCTGCTTGCCGAATATCATGGTGGAAAATGGCCGCTTTTCT
GGATTCATCGACTGTGGCCGGCTGGGTGTGGCGGACCGCTATCAGGACATAGCGTTGGCTACCCGTGATA
TTGCTGAAGAGCTTGGCGGCGAATGGGCTGACCGCTTCCTCGTGCTTTACGGTATCGCCGCTCCCGATTC
GCAGCGCATCGCCTTCTATCGCCTTCTTGACGAGTTCTTCTGAGCGGGACTCTGGGGTTCGAAATGACCG
ACCAAGCGACGCCCAACCTGCCATCACGAGATTTCGATTCCACCGCCGCCTTCTATGAAAGGTTGGGCTT
CGGAATCGTTTTCCGGGACGCCGGCTGGATGATCCTCCAGCGCGGGGATCTCATGCTGGAGTTCTTCGCC
CACCCCAACTTGTTTATTGCAGCTTATAATGGTTACAAATAAAGCAATAGCATCACAAATTTCACAAATA
AAGCATTTTTTTCACTGCATTCTAGTTGTGGTTTGTCCAAACTCATCAATGTATCTTATCATGTCTGTAT
ACCGTCGACCTCTAGCTAGAGCTTGGCGTAATCATGGTCATAGCTGTTTCCTGTGTGAAATTGTTATCCG
CTCACAATTCCACACAACATACGAGCCGGAAGCATAAAGTGTAAAGCCTGGGGTGCCTAATGAGTGAGCT
AACTCACATTAATTGCGTTGCGCTCACTGCCCGCTTTCCAGTCGGGAAACCTGTCGTGCCAGCTGCATTA
ATGAATCGGCCAACGCGCGGGGAGAGGCGGTTTGCGTATTGGGCGCTCTTCCGCTTCCTCGCTCACTGAC
TCGCTGCGCTCGGTCGTTCGGCTGCGGCGAGCGGTATCAGCTCACTCAAAGGCGGTAATACGGTTATCCA
CAGAATCAGGGGATAACGCAGGAAAGAACATGTGAGCAAAAGGCCAGCAAAAGGCCAGGAACCGTAAAAA
GGCCGCGTTGCTGGCGTTTTTCCATAGGCTCCGCCCCCCTGACGAGCATCACAAAAATCGACGCTCAAGT
CAGAGGTGGCGAAACCCGACAGGACTATAAAGATACCAGGCGTTTCCCCCTGGAAGCTCCCTCGTGCGCT
CTCCTGTTCCGACCCTGCCGCTTACCGGATACCTGTCCGCCTTTCTCCCTTCGGGAAGCGTGGCGCTTTC
TCATAGCTCACGCTGTAGGTATCTCAGTTCGGTGTAGGTCGTTCGCTCCAAGCTGGGCTGTGTGCACGAA
CCCCCCGTTCAGCCCGACCGCTGCGCCTTATCCGGTAACTATCGTCTTGAGTCCAACCCGGTAAGACACG
ACTTATCGCCACTGGCAGCAGCCACTGGTAACAGGATTAGCAGAGCGAGGTATGTAGGCGGTGCTACAGA
GTTCTTGAAGTGGTGGCCTAACTACGGCTACACTAGAAGAACAGTATTTGGTATCTGCGCTCTGCTGAAG
CCAGTTACCTTCGGAAAAAGAGTTGGTAGCTCTTGATCCGGCAAACAAACCACCGCTGGTAGCGGTGGTT
TTTTTGTTTGCAAGCAGCAGATTACGCGCAGAAAAAAAGGATCTCAAGAAGATCCTTTGATCTTTTCTAC
GGGGTCTGACGCTCAGTGGAACGAAAACTCACGTTAAGGGATTTTGGTCATGAGATTATCAAAAAGGATC
TTCACCTAGATCCTTTTAAATTAAAAATGAAGTTTTAAATCAATCTAAAGTATATATGAGTAAACTTGGT
CTGACAGTTACCAATGCTTAATCAGTGAGGCACCTATCTCAGCGATCTGTCTATTTCGTTCATCCATAGT
TGCCTGACTCCCCGTCGTGTAGATAACTACGATACGGGAGGGCTTACCATCTGGCCCCAGTGCTGCAATG
ATACCGCGAGACCCACGCTCACCGGCTCCAGATTTATCAGCAATAAACCAGCCAGCCGGAAGGGCCGAGC
GCAGAAGTGGTCCTGCAACTTTATCCGCCTCCATCCAGTCTATTAATTGTTGCCGGGAAGCTAGAGTAAG
TAGTTCGCCAGTTAATAGTTTGCGCAACGTTGTTGCCATTGCTACAGGCATCGTGGTGTCACGCTCGTCG
TTTGGTATGGCTTCATTCAGCTCCGGTTCCCAACGATCAAGGCGAGTTACATGATCCCCCATGTTGTGCA
AAAAAGCGGTTAGCTCCTTCGGTCCTCCGATCGTTGTCAGAAGTAAGTTGGCCGCAGTGTTATCACTCAT
GGTTATGGCAGCACTGCATAATTCTCTTACTGTCATGCCATCCGTAAGATGCTTTTCTGTGACTGGTGAG
TACTCAACCAAGTCATTCTGAGAATAGTGTATGCGGCGACCGAGTTGCTCTTGCCCGGCGTCAATACGGG
ATAATACCGCGCCACATAGCAGAACTTTAAAAGTGCTCATCATTGGAAAACGTTCTTCGGGGCGAAAACT
CTCAAGGATCTTACCGCTGTTGAGATCCAGTTCGATGTAACCCACTCGTGCACCCAACTGATCTTCAGCA
TCTTTTACTTTCACCAGCGTTTCTGGGTGAGCAAAAACAGGAAGGCAAAATGCCGCAAAAAAGGGAATAA
GGGCGACACGGAAATGTTGAATACTCATACTCTTCCTTTTTCAATATTATTGAAGCATTTATCAGGGTTA
TTGTCTCATGAGCGGATACATATTTGAATGTATTTAGAAAAATAAACAAATAGGGGTTCCGCGCACATTT
CCCCGAAAAGTGCCACCTGACGTC
